>Addgene plasmid #202519 | LentiCRISPR v2 RB1 sgRNA #2 | addgene full sequence | sequence record 396598 | Addgene NGS Result
TGATGCGGTTTTGGCAGTACATCAATGGGCGTGGATAGCGGTTTGACTCACGGGGATTTCCAAGTCTCCA
CCCCATTGACGTCAATGGGAGTTTGTTTTGGCACCAAAATCAACGGGACTTTCCAAAATGTCGTAACAAC
TCCGCCCCATTGACGCAAATGGGCGGTAGGCGTGTACGGTGGGAGGTCTATATAAGCAGCGCGTTTTGCC
TGTACTGGGTCTCTCTGGTTAGACCAGATCTGAGCCTGGGAGCTCTCTGGCTAACTAGGGAACCCACTGC
TTAAGCCTCAATAAAGCTTGCCTTGAGTGCTTCAAGTAGTGTGTGCCCGTCTGTTGTGTGACTCTGGTAA
CTAGAGATCCCTCAGACCCTTTTAGTCAGTGTGGAAAATCTCTAGCAGTGGCGCCCGAACAGGGACTTGA
AAGCGAAAGGGAAACCAGAGGAGCTCTCTCGACGCAGGACTCGGCTTGCTGAAGCGCGCACGGCAAGAGG
CGAGGGGCGGCGACTGGTGAGTACGCCAAAAATTTTGACTAGCGGAGGCTAGAAGGAGAGAGATGGGTGC
GAGAGCGTCAGTATTAAGCGGGGGAGAATTAGATCGCGATGGGAAAAAATTCGGTTAAGGCCAGGGGGAA
AGAAAAAATATAAATTAAAACATATAGTATGGGCAAGCAGGGAGCTAGAACGATTCGCAGTTAATCCTGG
CCTGTTAGAAACATCAGAAGGCTGTAGACAAATACTGGGACAGCTACAACCATCCCTTCAGACAGGATCA
GAAGAACTTAGATCATTATATAATACAGTAGCAACCCTCTATTGTGTGCATCAAAGGATAGAGATAAAAG
ACACCAAGGAAGCTTTAGACAAGATAGAGGAAGAGCAAAACAAAAGTAAGACCACCGCACAGCAAGCGGC
CGCTGATCTTCAGACCTGGAGGAGGAGATATGAGGGACAATTGGAGAAGTGAATTATATAAATATAAAGT
AGTAAAAATTGAACCATTAGGAGTAGCACCCACCAAGGCAAAGAGAAGAGTGGTGCAGAGAGAAAAAAGA
GCAGTGGGAATAGGAGCTTTGTTCCTTGGGTTCTTGGGAGCAGCAGGAAGCACTATGGGCGCAGCGTCAA
TGACGCTGACGGTACAGGCCAGACAATTATTGTCTGGTATAGTGCAGCAGCAGAACAATTTGCTGAGGGC
TATTGAGGCGCAACAGCATCTGTTGCAACTCACAGTCTGGGGCATCAAGCAGCTCCAGGCAAGAATCCTG
GCTGTGGAAAGATACCTAAAGGATCAACAGCTCCTGGGGATTTGGGGTTGCTCTGGAAAACTCATTTGCA
CCACTGCTGTGCCTTGGAATGCTAGTTGGAGTAATAAATCTCTGGAACAGATTTGGAATCACACGACCTG
GATGGAGTGGGACAGAGAAATTAACAATTACACAAGCTTAATACACTCCTTAATTGAAGAATCGCAAAAC
CAGCAAGAAAAGAATGAACAAGAATTATTGGAATTAGATAAATGGGCAAGTTTGTGGAATTGGTTTAACA
TAACAAATTGGCTGTGGTATATAAAATTATTCATAATGATAGTAGGAGGCTTGGTAGGTTTAAGAATAGT
TTTTGCTGTACTTTCTATAGTGAATAGAGTTAGGCAGGGATATTCACCATTATCGTTTCAGACCCACCTC
CCAACCCCGAGGGGACCCGACAGGCCCGAAGGAATAGAAGAAGAAGGTGGAGAGAGAGACAGAGACAGAT
CCATTCGATTAGTGAACGGATCGGCACTGCGTGCGCCAATTCTGCAGACAAATGGCAGTATTCATCCACA
ATTTTAAAAGAAAAGGGGGGATTGGGGGGTACAGTGCAGGGGAAAGAATAGTAGACATAATAGCAACAGA
CATACAAACTAAAGAATTACAAAAACAAATTACAAAAATTCAAAATTTTCGGGTTTATTACAGGGACAGC
AGAGATCCAGTTTGGTTAATTAAGGTACCGAGGGCCTATTTCCCATGATTCCTTCATATTTGCATATACG
ATACAAGGCTGTTAGAGAGATAATTAGAATTAATTTGACTGTAAACACAAAGATATTAGTACAAAATACG
TGACGTAGAAAGTAATAATTTCTTGGGTAGTTTGCAGTTTTAAAATTATGTTTTAAAATGGACTATCATA
TGCTTACCGTAACTTGAAAGTATTTCGATTTCTTGGCTTTATATATCTTGTGGAAAGGACGAAACACCGG
GTTCTTTGAGCAACATGGGGTTTTAGAGCTAGAAATAGCAAGTTAAAATAAGGCTAGTCCGTTATCAACT
TGAAAAAGTGGCACCGAGTCGGTGCTTTTTTGAATTCGCTAGCTAGGTCTTGAAAGGAGTGGGAATTGGC
TCCGGTGCCCGTCAGTGGGCAGAGCGCACATCGCCCACAGTCCCCGAGAAGTTGGGGGGAGGGGTCGGCA
ATTGATCCGGTGCCTAGAGAAGGTGGCGCGGGGTAAACTGGGAAAGTGATGTCGTGTACTGGCTCCGCCT
TTTTCCCGAGGGTGGGGGAGAACCGTATATAAGTGCAGTAGTCGCCGTGAACGTTCTTTTTCGCAACGGG
TTTGCCGCCAGAACACAGGACCGGTTCTAGAGCGCTGCCACCATGGACAAGAAGTACAGCATCGGCCTGG
ACATCGGCACCAACTCTGTGGGCTGGGCCGTGATCACCGACGAGTACAAGGTGCCCAGCAAGAAATTCAA
GGTGCTGGGCAACACCGACCGGCACAGCATCAAGAAGAACCTGATCGGAGCCCTGCTGTTCGACAGCGGC
GAAACAGCCGAGGCCACCCGGCTGAAGAGAACCGCCAGAAGAAGATACACCAGACGGAAGAACCGGATCT
GCTATCTGCAAGAGATCTTCAGCAACGAGATGGCCAAGGTGGACGACAGCTTCTTCCACAGACTGGAAGA
GTCCTTCCTGGTGGAAGAGGATAAGAAGCACGAGCGGCACCCCATCTTCGGCAACATCGTGGACGAGGTG
GCCTACCACGAGAAGTACCCCACCATCTACCACCTGAGAAAGAAACTGGTGGACAGCACCGACAAGGCCG
ACCTGCGGCTGATCTATCTGGCCCTGGCCCACATGATCAAGTTCCGGGGCCACTTCCTGATCGAGGGCGA
CCTGAACCCCGACAACAGCGACGTGGACAAGCTGTTCATCCAGCTGGTGCAGACCTACAACCAGCTGTTC
GAGGAAAACCCCATCAACGCCAGCGGCGTGGACGCCAAGGCCATCCTGTCTGCCAGACTGAGCAAGAGCA
GACGGCTGGAAAATCTGATCGCCCAGCTGCCCGGCGAGAAGAAGAATGGCCTGTTCGGAAACCTGATTGC
CCTGAGCCTGGGCCTGACCCCCAACTTCAAGAGCAACTTCGACCTGGCCGAGGATGCCAAACTGCAGCTG
AGCAAGGACACCTACGACGACGACCTGGACAACCTGCTGGCCCAGATCGGCGACCAGTACGCCGACCTGT
TTCTGGCCGCCAAGAACCTGTCCGACGCCATCCTGCTGAGCGACATCCTGAGAGTGAACACCGAGATCAC
CAAGGCCCCCCTGAGCGCCTCTATGATCAAGAGATACGACGAGCACCACCAGGACCTGACCCTGCTGAAA
GCTCTCGTGCGGCAGCAGCTGCCTGAGAAGTACAAAGAGATTTTCTTCGACCAGAGCAAGAACGGCTACG
CCGGCTACATTGACGGCGGAGCCAGCCAGGAAGAGTTCTACAAGTTCATCAAGCCCATCCTGGAAAAGAT
GGACGGCACCGAGGAACTGCTCGTGAAGCTGAACAGAGAGGACCTGCTGCGGAAGCAGCGGACCTTCGAC
AACGGCAGCATCCCCCACCAGATCCACCTGGGAGAGCTGCACGCCATTCTGCGGCGGCAGGAAGATTTTT
ACCCATTCCTGAAGGACAACCGGGAAAAGATCGAGAAGATCCTGACCTTCCGCATCCCCTACTACGTGGG
CCCTCTGGCCAGGGGAAACAGCAGATTCGCCTGGATGACCAGAAAGAGCGAGGAAACCATCACCCCCTGG
AACTTCGAGGAAGTGGTGGACAAGGGCGCTTCCGCCCAGAGCTTCATCGAGCGGATGACCAACTTCGATA
AGAACCTGCCCAACGAGAAGGTGCTGCCCAAGCACAGCCTGCTGTACGAGTACTTCACCGTGTATAACGA
GCTGACCAAAGTGAAATACGTGACCGAGGGAATGAGAAAGCCCGCCTTCCTGAGCGGCGAGCAGAAAAAG
GCCATCGTGGACCTGCTGTTCAAGACCAACCGGAAAGTGACCGTGAAGCAGCTGAAAGAGGACTACTTCA
AGAAAATCGAGTGCTTCGACTCCGTGGAAATCTCCGGCGTGGAAGATCGGTTCAACGCCTCCCTGGGCAC
ATACCACGATCTGCTGAAAATTATCAAGGACAAGGACTTCCTGGACAATGAGGAAAACGAGGACATTCTG
GAAGATATCGTGCTGACCCTGACACTGTTTGAGGACAGAGAGATGATCGAGGAACGGCTGAAAACCTATG
CCCACCTGTTCGACGACAAAGTGATGAAGCAGCTGAAGCGGCGGAGATACACCGGCTGGGGCAGGCTGAG
CCGGAAGCTGATCAACGGCATCCGGGACAAGCAGTCCGGCAAGACAATCCTGGATTTCCTGAAGTCCGAC
GGCTTCGCCAACAGAAACTTCATGCAGCTGATCCACGACGACAGCCTGACCTTTAAAGAGGACATCCAGA
AAGCCCAGGTGTCCGGCCAGGGCGATAGCCTGCACGAGCACATTGCCAATCTGGCCGGCAGCCCCGCCAT
TAAGAAGGGCATCCTGCAGACAGTGAAGGTGGTGGACGAGCTCGTGAAAGTGATGGGCCGGCACAAGCCC
GAGAACATCGTGATCGAAATGGCCAGAGAGAACCAGACCACCCAGAAGGGACAGAAGAACAGCCGCGAGA
GAATGAAGCGGATCGAAGAGGGCATCAAAGAGCTGGGCAGCCAGATCCTGAAAGAACACCCCGTGGAAAA
CACCCAGCTGCAGAACGAGAAGCTGTACCTGTACTACCTGCAGAATGGGCGGGATATGTACGTGGACCAG
GAACTGGACATCAACCGGCTGTCCGACTACGATGTGGACCATATCGTGCCTCAGAGCTTTCTGAAGGACG
ACTCCATCGACAACAAGGTGCTGACCAGAAGCGACAAGAACCGGGGCAAGAGCGACAACGTGCCCTCCGA
AGAGGTCGTGAAGAAGATGAAGAACTACTGGCGGCAGCTGCTGAACGCCAAGCTGATTACCCAGAGAAAG
TTCGACAATCTGACCAAGGCCGAGAGAGGCGGCCTGAGCGAACTGGATAAGGCCGGCTTCATCAAGAGAC
AGCTGGTGGAAACCCGGCAGATCACAAAGCACGTGGCACAGATCCTGGACTCCCGGATGAACACTAAGTA
CGACGAGAATGACAAGCTGATCCGGGAAGTGAAAGTGATCACCCTGAAGTCCAAGCTGGTGTCCGATTTC
CGGAAGGATTTCCAGTTTTACAAAGTGCGCGAGATCAACAACTACCACCACGCCCACGACGCCTACCTGA
ACGCCGTCGTGGGAACCGCCCTGATCAAAAAGTACCCTAAGCTGGAAAGCGAGTTCGTGTACGGCGACTA
CAAGGTGTACGACGTGCGGAAGATGATCGCCAAGAGCGAGCAGGAAATCGGCAAGGCTACCGCCAAGTAC
TTCTTCTACAGCAACATCATGAACTTTTTCAAGACCGAGATTACCCTGGCCAACGGCGAGATCCGGAAGC
GGCCTCTGATCGAGACAAACGGCGAAACCGGGGAGATCGTGTGGGATAAGGGCCGGGATTTTGCCACCGT
GCGGAAAGTGCTGAGCATGCCCCAAGTGAATATCGTGAAAAAGACCGAGGTGCAGACAGGCGGCTTCAGC
AAAGAGTCTATCCTGCCCAAGAGGAACAGCGATAAGCTGATCGCCAGAAAGAAGGACTGGGACCCTAAGA
AGTACGGCGGCTTCGACAGCCCCACCGTGGCCTATTCTGTGCTGGTGGTGGCCAAAGTGGAAAAGGGCAA
GTCCAAGAAACTGAAGAGTGTGAAAGAGCTGCTGGGGATCACCATCATGGAAAGAAGCAGCTTCGAGAAG
AATCCCATCGACTTTCTGGAAGCCAAGGGCTACAAAGAAGTGAAAAAGGACCTGATCATCAAGCTGCCTA
AGTACTCCCTGTTCGAGCTGGAAAACGGCCGGAAGAGAATGCTGGCCTCTGCCGGCGAACTGCAGAAGGG
AAACGAACTGGCCCTGCCCTCCAAATATGTGAACTTCCTGTACCTGGCCAGCCACTATGAGAAGCTGAAG
GGCTCCCCCGAGGATAATGAGCAGAAACAGCTGTTTGTGGAACAGCACAAGCACTACCTGGACGAGATCA
TCGAGCAGATCAGCGAGTTCTCCAAGAGAGTGATCCTGGCCGACGCTAATCTGGACAAAGTGCTGTCCGC
CTACAACAAGCACCGGGATAAGCCCATCAGAGAGCAGGCCGAGAATATCATCCACCTGTTTACCCTGACC
AATCTGGGAGCCCCTGCCGCCTTCAAGTACTTTGACACCACCATCGACCGGAAGAGGTACACCAGCACCA
AAGAGGTGCTGGACGCCACCCTGATCCACCAGAGCATCACCGGCCTGTACGAGACACGGATCGACCTGTC
TCAGCTGGGAGGCGACAAGCGACCTGCCGCCACAAAGAAGGCTGGACAGGCTAAGAAGAAGAAAGATTAC
AAAGACGATGACGATAAGGGATCCGGCGCAACAAACTTCTCTCTGCTGAAACAAGCCGGAGATGTCGAAG
AGAATCCTGGACCGACCGAGTACAAGCCCACGGTGCGCCTCGCCACCCGCGACGACGTCCCCAGGGCCGT
ACGCACCCTCGCCGCCGCGTTCGCCGACTACCCCGCCACGCGCCACACCGTCGATCCGGACCGCCACATC
GAGCGGGTCACCGAGCTGCAAGAACTCTTCCTCACGCGCGTCGGGCTCGACATCGGCAAGGTGTGGGTCG
CGGACGACGGCGCCGCGGTGGCGGTCTGGACCACGCCGGAGAGCGTCGAAGCGGGGGCGGTGTTCGCCGA
GATCGGCCCGCGCATGGCCGAGTTGAGCGGTTCCCGGCTGGCCGCGCAGCAACAGATGGAAGGCCTCCTG
GCGCCGCACCGGCCCAAGGAGCCCGCGTGGTTCCTGGCCACCGTCGGAGTCTCGCCCGACCACCAGGGCA
AGGGTCTGGGCAGCGCCGTCGTGCTCCCCGGAGTGGAGGCGGCCGAGCGCGCCGGGGTGCCCGCCTTCCT
GGAGACCTCCGCGCCCCGCAACCTCCCCTTCTACGAGCGGCTCGGCTTCACCGTCACCGCCGACGTCGAG
GTGCCCGAAGGACCGCGCACCTGGTGCATGACCCGCAAGCCCGGTGCCTGAACGCGTTAAGTCGACAATC
AACCTCTGGATTACAAAATTTGTGAAAGATTGACTGGTATTCTTAACTATGTTGCTCCTTTTACGCTATG
TGGATACGCTGCTTTAATGCCTTTGTATCATGCTATTGCTTCCCGTATGGCTTTCATTTTCTCCTCCTTG
TATAAATCCTGGTTGCTGTCTCTTTATGAGGAGTTGTGGCCCGTTGTCAGGCAACGTGGCGTGGTGTGCA
CTGTGTTTGCTGACGCAACCCCCACTGGTTGGGGCATTGCCACCACCTGTCAGCTCCTTTCCGGGACTTT
CGCTTTCCCCCTCCCTATTGCCACGGCGGAACTCATCGCCGCCTGCCTTGCCCGCTGCTGGACAGGGGCT
CGGCTGTTGGGCACTGACAATTCCGTGGTGTTGTCGGGGAAATCATCGTCCTTTCCTTGGCTGCTCGCCT
GTGTTGCCACCTGGATTCTGCGCGGGACGTCCTTCTGCTACGTCCCTTCGGCCCTCAATCCAGCGGACCT
TCCTTCCCGCGGCCTGCTGCCGGCTCTGCGGCCTCTTCCGCGTCTTCGCCTTCGCCCTCAGACGAGTCGG
ATCTCCCTTTGGGCCGCCTCCCCGCGTCGACTTTAAGACCAATGACTTACAAGGCAGCTGTAGATCTTAG
CCACTTTTTAAAAGAAAAGGGGGGACTGGAAGGGCTAATTCACTCCCAACGAAGACAAGATCTGCTTTTT
GCTTGTACTGGGTCTCTCTGGTTAGACCAGATCTGAGCCTGGGAGCTCTCTGGCTAACTAGGGAACCCAC
TGCTTAAGCCTCAATAAAGCTTGCCTTGAGTGCTTCAAGTAGTGTGTGCCCGTCTGTTGTGTGACTCTGG
TAACTAGAGATCCCTCAGACCCTTTTAGTCAGTGTGGAAAATCTCTAGCAGGGCCCGTTTAAACCCGCTG
ATCAGCCTCGACTGTGCCTTCTAGTTGCCAGCCATCTGTTGTTTGCCCCTCCCCCGTGCCTTCCTTGACC
CTGGAAGGTGCCACTCCCACTGTCCTTTCCTAATAAAATGAGGAAATTGCATCGCATTGTCTGAGTAGGT
GTCATTCTATTCTGGGGGGTGGGGTGGGGCAGGACAGCAAGGGGGAGGATTGGGAAGACAATAGCAGGCA
TGCTGGGGATGCGGTGGGCTCTATGGCTTCTGAGGCGGAAAGAACCAGCTGGGGCTCTAGGGGGTATCCC
C
[124 nt withheld, positions 8682-8805]
C
[91 nt withheld, positions 8807-8897]
A
[49 nt withheld, positions 8899-8947]
CCTTTGACGTTGGAGTCCACGTTCTTT
[37 nt withheld, positions 8975-9011]
ACCCTATCTCGGTCTATTCTTTTGATTTATAAGGGATTTTGCCGATTTCGGCCTATTGGTTAAAAAATGA
GCTGATTTAACAAAAATTTAACGCGAATTAATTCTGTGGAATGTGTGTCAGTTAGGGTGTGGAAAGTCCC
CAGGCTCCCCAGCAGGCAGAAGTATGCAAAGCATGCATCTCAATTAGTCAGCAACCAGGTGTGGAAAGTC
CCCAGGCTCCCCAGCAGGCAGAAGTATGCAAAGCATGCATCTCAATTAGTCAGCAACCATAGTCCCGCCC
CTAACTCCGCCCATCCCGCCCCTAACTCCGCCCAGTTCCGCCCATTCTCCGCCCCATGGCTGACTAATTT
TTTTTATTTATGCAGAGGCCGAGGCCGCCTCTGCCTCTGAGCTATTCCAGAAGTAGTGAGGAGGCTTTTT
TGGAGGCCTAGGCTTTTGCAAAAAGCTCCCGGGAGCTTGTATATCCATTTTCGGATCTGATCAGCACGTG
TTGACAATTAATCATCGGCATAGTATATCGGCATAGTATAATACGACAAGGTGAGGAACTAAACCATGGC
CAAGTTGACCAGTGCCGTTCCGGTGCTCACCGCGCGCGACGTCGCCGGAGCGGTCGAGTTCTGGACCGAC
CGGCTCGGGTTCTCCCGGGACTTCGTGGAGGACGACTTCGCCGGTGTGGTCCGGGACGACGTGACCCTGT
TCATCAGCGCGGTCCAGGACCAGGTGGTGCCGGACAACACCCTGGCCTGGGTGTGGGTGCGCGGCCTGGA
CGAGCTGTACGCCGAGTGGTCGGAGGTCGTGTCCACGAACTTCCGGGACGCCTCCGGGCCGGCCATGACC
GAGATCGGCGAGCAGCCGTGGGGGCGGGAGTTCGCCCTGCGCGACCCGGCCGGCAACTGCGTGCACTTCG
TGGCCGAGGAGCAGGACTGACACGTGCTACGAGATTTCGATTCCACCGCCGCCTTCTATGAAAGGTTGGG
CTTCGGAATCGTTTTCCGGGACGCCGGCTGGATGATCCTCCAGCGCGGGGATCTCATGCTGGAGTTCTTC
GCCCACCCCAACTTGTTTATTGCAGCTTATAATGGTTACAAATAAAGCAATAGCATCACAAATTTCACAA
ATAAAGCATTTTTTTCACTGCATTCTAGTTGTGGTTTGTCCAAACTCATCAATGTATCTTATCATGTCTG
TATACCGTCGACCTCTAGCTAGAGCTTGGCGTAATCATGGTCATAGCTGTTTCCTGTGTGAAATTGTTAT
CCGCTCACAATTCCACACAACATACGAGCCGGAAGCATAAAGTGTAAAGCCTGGGGTGCCTAATGAGTGA
GCTAACTCACATTAATTGCGTTGCGCTCACTGCCCGCTTTCCAGTCGGGAAACCTGTCGTGCCAGCTGCA
TTAATGAATCGGCCAACGCGCGGGGAGAGGCGGTTTGCGTATTGGGCGCTCTTCCGCTTCCTCGCTCACT
GACTCGCTGCGCTCGGTCGTTCGGCTGCGGCGAGCGGTATCAGCTCACTCAAAGGCGGTAATACGGTTAT
CCACAGAATCAGGGGATAACGCAGGAAAGAACATGTGAGCAAAAGGCCAGCAAAAGGCCAGGAACCGTAA
AAAGGCCGCGTTGCTGGCGTTTTTCCATAGGCTCCGCCCCCCTGACGAGCATCACAAAAATCGACGCTCA
AGTCAGAGGTGGCGAAACCCGACAGGACTATAAAGATACCAGGCGTTTCCCCCTGGAAGCTCCCTCGTGC
GCTCTCCTGTTCCGACCCTGCCGCTTACCGGATACCTGTCCGCCTTTCTCCCTTCGGGAAGCGTGGCGCT
TTCTCATAGCTCACGCTGTAGGTATCTCAGTTCGGTGTAGGTCGTTCGCTCCAAGCTGGGCTGTGTGCAC
GAACCCCCCGTTCAGCCCGACCGCTGCGCCTTATCCGGTAACTATCGTCTTGAGTCCAACCCGGTAAGAC
ACGACTTATCGCCACTGGCAGCAGCCACTGGTAACAGGATTAGCAGAGCGAGGTATGTAGGCGGTGCTAC
AGAGTTCTTGAAGTGGTGGCCTAACTACGGCTACACTAGAAGAACAGTATTTGGTATCTGCGCTCTGCTG
AAGCCAGTTACCTTCGGAAAAAGAGTTGGTAGCTCTTGATCCGGCAAACAAACCACCGCTGGTAGCGGTG
GTTTTTTTGTTTGCAAGCAGCAGATTACGCGCAGAAAAAAAGGATCTCAAGAAGATCCTTTGATCTTTTC
TACGGGGTCTGACGCTCAGTGGAACGAAAACTCACGTTAAGGGATTTTGGTCATGAGATTATCAAAAAGG
ATCTTCACCTAGATCCTTTTAAATTAAAAATGAAGTTTTAAATCAATCTAAAGTATATATGAGTAAACTT
GGTCTGACAGTTACCAATGCTTAATCAGTGAGGCACCTATCTCAGCGATCTGTCTATTTCGTTCATCCAT
AGTTGCCTGACTCCCCGTCGTGTAGATAACTACGATACGGGAGGGCTTACCATCTGGCCCCAGTGCTGCA
ATGATACCGCGAGACCCACGCTCACCGGCTCCAGATTTATCAGCAATAAACCAGCCAGCCGGAAGGGCCG
AGCGCAGAAGTGGTCCTGCAACTTTATCCGCCTCCATCCAGTCTATTAATTGTTGCCGGGAAGCTAGAGT
AAGTAGTTCGCCAGTTAATAGTTTGCGCAACGTTGTTGCCATTGCTACAGGCATCGTGGTGTCACGCTCG
TCGTTTGGTATGGCTTCATTCAGCTCCGGTTCCCAACGATCAAGGCGAGTTACATGATCCCCCATGTTGT
GCAAAAAAGCGGTTAGCTCCTTCGGTCCTCCGATCGTTGTCAGAAGTAAGTTGGCCGCAGTGTTATCACT
CATGGTTATGGCAGCACTGCATAATTCTCTTACTGTCATGCCATCCGTAAGATGCTTTTCTGTGACTGGT
GAGTACTCAACCAAGTCATTCTGAGAATAGTGTATGCGGCGACCGAGTTGCTCTTGCCCGGCGTCAATAC
GGGATAATACCGCGCCACATAGCAGAACTTTAAAAGTGCTCATCATTGGAAAACGTTCTTCGGGGCGAAA
ACTCTCAAGGATCTTACCGCTGTTGAGATCCAGTTCGATGTAACCCACTCGTGCACCCAACTGATCTTCA
GCATCTTTTACTTTCACCAGCGTTTCTGGGTGAGCAAAAACAGGAAGGCAAAATGCCGCAAAAAAGGGAA
TAAGGGCGACACGGAAATGTTGAATACTCATACTCTTCCTTTTTCAATATTATTGAAGCATTTATCAGGG
TTATTGTCTCATGAGCGGATACATATTTGAATGTATTTAGAAAAATAAACAAATAGGGGTTCCGCGCACA
TTTCCCCGAAAAGTGCCACCTGACGTCGACGGATCGGGAGATCTCCCGATCCCCTATGGTGCACTCTCAG
TACAATCTGCTCTGATGCCGCATAGTTAAGCCAGTATCTGCTCCCTGCTTGTGTGTTGGAGGTCGCTGAG
TAGTGCGCGAGCAAAATTTAAGCTACAACAAGGCAAGGCTTGACCGACAATTGCATGAAGAATCTGCTTA
GGGTTAGGCGTTTTGCGCTGCTTCGCGATGTACGGGCCAGATATACGCGTTGACATTGATTATTGACTAG
TTATTAATAGTAATCAATTACGGGGTCATTAGTTCATAGCCCATATATGGAGTTCCGCGTTACATAACTT
ACGGTAAATGGCCCGCCTGGCTGACCGCCCAACGACCCCCGCCCATTGACGTCAATAATGACGTATGTTC
CCATAGTAACGCCAATAGGGACTTTCCATTGACGTCAATGGGTGGAGTATTTACGGTAAACTGCCCACTT
GGCAGTACATCAAGTGTATCATATGCCAAGTACGCCCCCTATTGACGTCAATGACGGTAAATGGCCCGCC
TGGCATTATGCCCAGTACATGACCTTATGGGACTTTCCTACTTGGCAGTACATCTACGTATTAGTCATCG
CTATTACCATGG
Features (pLannotate 1.2.2; 33 found; start..end, strand, type, name):
    217..397     +  LTR            5' LTR (truncated): truncated 5' long terminal repeat (LTR) from HIV-1
    444..569     +  misc_feature   HIV-1 Ψ: packaging signal of human immunodeficiency virus type 1
    553..916     +  CDS            HIV-1 gag (fragment): gag protein from human immunodeficiency virus 1; gag
   1062..1295    +  misc_feature   RRE: The Rev response element (RRE) of HIV-1 allows for Rev-dependent mRNA export from the nucleus to the cytoplasm.
   1672..1772    +  CDS            Rev (fragment): human immunodeficiency virus 1 (HIV-1) Rev protein; rev; enhances nuclear export of unspliced and incompletely spliced viral mRNAs
   1822..1939    +  misc_feature   cPPT/CTS: central polypurine tract and central termination sequence of HIV-1
   1990..2230    +  promoter       U6 promoter: RNA polymerase III promoter for human U6 snRNA
   2260..2335    +  misc_RNA       gRNA scaffold: guide RNA scaffold for the Streptococcus pyogenes CRISPR/Cas9 system
   2353..2371    +  CDS            small t antigen (fragment): SV40 (simian virus 40) small t antigen
   2397..2608    +  promoter       EF-1α core promoter: core promoter for human elongation factor EF-1α
   2633..6736    +  CDS            Cas9: Cas9 (Csn1) endonuclease from the Streptococcus pyogenes Type II CRISPR/Cas system generates RNA-guided double strand breaks in DNA
   6874..7471    +  CDS            PuroR (fragment): puromycin N-acetyltransferase; pac from Streptomyces; confers resistance to puromycin
   7487..8075    +  misc_feature   WPRE: woodchuck hepatitis virus posttranscriptional regulatory element
   8126..8145    +  misc_feature   cPPT/CTS (fragment): central polypurine tract and central termination sequence of HIV-1
   8147..8380    +  LTR            3' LTR (ΔU3): self-inactivating 3' long terminal repeat (LTR) from HIV-1
   8412..8636    +  polyA_signal   bGH poly(A) signal: bovine growth hormone polyadenylation signal
   8640..8661    +  promoter       SV40 promoter (fragment): SV40 enhancer and early promoter
   8682..9110    +  rep_origin     f1 ori (sequence partly withheld): f1 bacteriophage origin of replication; arrow indicates direction of (+) strand synthesis
   9124..9453    +  promoter       SV40 promoter: SV40 enhancer and early promoter
   9501..9548    +  promoter       EM7 promoter: synthetic bacterial promoter&nbsp
   9567..9941    +  CDS            BleoR: antibiotic-binding protein; Sh ble from Streptoalloteichus hindustanus; confers resistance to bleomycin, phleomycin, and Zeocin™
   9951..10076   +  CDS            ble (fragment): BLE_KLEPN - Experimental evidence at protein level: Swiss-Prot protein existence level 1. Binding protein with a strong affinity to the bleomycin family of antibiotics. Binds to CL990; an antimitotic-antibiotic compound. From Klebsiella pneumoniae.
  10071..10192   +  polyA_signal   SV40 poly(A) signal: SV40 polyadenylation signal
  10263..10285   -  protein_bind   lac operator (fragment): The lac repressor binds to the lac operator to inhibit transcription in E. coli. This inhibition can be relieved by adding lactose or isopropyl-β-D-thiogalactopyranoside (IPTG). lac repressor encoded by lacI
  10289..10319   -  promoter       lac promoter: promoter for the E. coli lac operon
  10334..10355   -  protein_bind   CAP binding site: CAP binding activates transcription in the presence of cAMP. E. coli catabolite activator protein
  10368..10460   -  CDS            lacI (fragment): lac repressor; lacI; The lac repressor binds to the lac operator to inhibit transcription in E. coli. This inhibition can be relieved by adding lactose or isopropyl-β-D-thiogalactopyranoside (IPTG).
  10643..11231   -  rep_origin     ori: high-copy-number ColE1/pMB1/pBR322/pUC origin of replication
  11402..12262   -  CDS            AmpR: β-lactamase; bla; confers resistance to ampicillin, carbenicillin, and related antibiotics
  12263..12367   -  promoter       AmpR promoter: bla
  12426..12478   -  misc_feature   bom (fragment): basis of mobility region from pBR322
  12633..13012   +  enhancer       CMV enhancer: human cytomegalovirus immediate early enhancer
  13013..199     +  promoter       CMV promoter (across the origin): human cytomegalovirus (CMV) immediate early promoter
