[The description below was written by a language model from this plasmid's Addgene catalogue record and pLannotate feature annotations shown in this document.]
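Description:
LentiCRISPR v2 RB1 sgRNA #2 is a single-vector lentiviral CRISPR plasmid built on the LentiCRISPR v2 backbone. It delivers both Streptococcus pyogenes Cas9 and a guide RNA against the human RB1 tumour suppressor gene to mammalian cells. It is propagated in E. coli through a high-copy ColE1/pUC-type origin with ampicillin resistance (AmpR). An f1 origin and an SV40/EM7-driven bleomycin/Zeocin resistance cassette lie in the backbone outside the viral genome. The total size of 13,013 bp is smaller than the listed empty backbone. This fits replacement of a larger stuffer fragment by the short guide oligo at the two BsmBI sites, both of which were destroyed during cloning.

The transfer cassette is a third-generation-style, self-inactivating HIV-1 design. A CMV enhancer/promoter is fused to a truncated 5' LTR and drives genomic RNA production in packaging cells. It is followed by the Ψ packaging signal, a gag fragment, the RRE for Rev-dependent export and the cPPT/CTS. The cassette ends in a ΔU3 3' LTR with a downstream bGH polyadenylation signal. Within the provirus, a human U6 RNA polymerase III promoter transcribes the RB1-targeting spacer fused to the Cas9 gRNA scaffold. An EF-1α core promoter drives the Cas9 open reading frame, which is followed by puromycin N-acetyltransferase. The sequence linking Cas9 to PuroR is not annotated in the feature table. A WPRE downstream enhances transcript expression.

After packaging and transduction, puromycin selects cells carrying the integrated cassette, in which Cas9 cleavage at RB1 can generate knockout alleles. The associated publication concerns RB1-deficient prostate tumour models and ferroptosis sensitivity.
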