Addgene plasmid #202519: LentiCRISPR v2 RB1 sgRNA #2
Purpose: Expressing Cas9 and sgRNA targeting human RB1 gene
Depositing lab: Ming Chen. Depositing organization: Duke University. Publication: RB1-deficient prostate tumor growth and metastasis are vulnerable to ferroptosis induction via the E2F/ACSL4 axis. Wang ME, Chen J, Lu Y, Bawcom AR, Wu J, Ou J, Asara JM, Armstrong AJ, Wang Q, Li L, Wang Y, Huang J, Chen M. J Clin Invest. 2023 Mar 16:e166647. doi: 10.1172/JCI166647. PubMed 36928314.
Backbone
  Vector backbone: LentiCRISPR v2
  Backbone size w/o insert (bp): 14873
  Total vector size (bp): 13013
  Vector type: Mammalian Expression, Lentiviral, CRISPR
  Selectable markers: Puromycin
Growth in bacteria
  Bacterial resistance: Ampicillin, 100 μg/mL
  Growth temperature: 37°C
  Growth strain: NEB Stable
  Copy number: Unknown
Gene/Insert
  Gene/Insert name: RB1 sgRNA
  gRNA/shRNA sequence: GGTTCTTTGAGCAACATGGG
  Species: H. sapiens (human)
  GenBank ID: NM_000321.3
  Entrez Gene: RB1 (a.k.a. OSRC, PPP1R130, RB, p105-Rb, p110-RB1, pRb, pp110)
  Promoter: U6
  Cloning method: Restriction Enzyme; 5′ cloning site BsmBI (destroyed during cloning); 3′ cloning site BsmBI (destroyed during cloning)
  Sequencing primers: 5′ U6
Terms and licenses: Academic/Nonprofit Terms; Industry Terms: Not Available to Industry
How to cite: LentiCRISPR v2 RB1 sgRNA #2 was a gift from Ming Chen (Addgene plasmid # 202519 ; http://n2t.net/addgene:202519 ; RRID:Addgene_202519)
